>Addgene plasmid #197613 | pCDF_6xHIS_Csx29 | addgene full sequence | sequence record 396473 | Addgene Partial NGS Result
GGGGAATTGTGAGCGGATAACAATTCCCCTGTAGAAATAATTTTGTTTAACTTTAATAAGGAGATATACC
ATGGGCAGCAGCCATCACCATCATCACCACAGCCAGGATCCTATCAGAGATATCCAGGACAGACTGAAGA
CCGCCAAGTTCGACAACAAGGACGACATGATGAACCTGGCTTCAAGCCTGTACAAGTACGAGAAACAGCT
GATGGACAGCTCTGAGGCTACACTGTGCCAGCAGGGCCTGAGCAACCGGCCTAACTCTTTTTCTCAGCTG
AGCCAATTTCGGGACAGCGACATTCAGAGCAAGGCCGGCGGCCAGACCGGTAAGTTCTGGCAGAACGAGT
ACGAGGCTTGTAAAAACTTCCAGACACACAAGGAGAGAAGAGAAACCCTGGAACAGATCATCAGATTCCT
GCAAAATGGCGCTGAGGAAAAGGACGCTGATGATCTGCTGCTGAAGACCCTGGCCCGAGCCTACTTCCAC
CGTGGACTGCTGTATAGACCTAAGGGCTTCAGCGTGCCTGCGAGGAAGGTGGAAGCCATGAAAAAGGCCA
TCGCCTACTGCGAAATCATCCTTGATAAGAATGAGGAAGAATCGGAGGCTCTGAGAATCTGGCTGTACGC
CGCCATGGAACTCCGGAGATGCGGCGAGGAGTATCCTGAGAACTTTGCGGAGAAGCTGTTCTACCTTGCC
AACGACGGCTTCATCAGCGAGCTGTACGACATCCGGCTGTTCCTGGAATACACCGAGAGAGAAGAGGACA
ACAACTTCCTGGACATGATCCTGCAGGAGAATCAGGACAGAGAAAGACTGTTCGAGCTGTGTCTGTACAA
GGCCAGAGCCTGTTTTCACCTGAACCAGCTGAACGACGTGCGGATCTACGGCGAGAGCGCAATCGACAAC
GCCCCTGGCGCCTTCGCCGATCCTTTCTGGGATGAACTGGTGGAGTTCATCAGAATGCTGCGGAACAAGA
AGTCTGAACTGTGGAAGGAAATTGCCATCAAGGCCTGGGACAAGTGCAGAGAAAAGGAAATGAAGGTGGG
CAACAACATCTACCTTTCTTGGTACTGGGCCAGACAGAGAGAGCTGTACGACCTGGCCTTCATGGCCCAA
GACGGCATCGAGAAGAAAACAAGAATCGCCGATAGCCTGAAGAGCCGGACCACCCTGAGAATCCAGGAGC
TGAATGAGCTGAGAAAGGATGCCCACCGGAAGCAGAACCGTCGGCTGGAAGATAAGCTGGATCGGATCAT
CGAGCAGGAGAACGAGGCCAGAGACGGCGCCTACCTGCGGAGAAACCCCCCCTGCTTCACCGGCGGAAAA
AGAGAGGAAATCCCCTTTGCCAGACTTCCACAGAACTGGATCGCCGTGCACTTCTATCTGAACGAGCTGG
AAAGCCACGAAGGCGGCAAGGGCGGCCACGCCCTGATCTACGACCCTCAGAAGGCTGAGAAAGATCAGTG
GCAAGACAAGAGCTTCGACTACAAAGAACTGCACAGAAAATTCCTCGAGTGGCAGGAGAACTACATCCTG
AACGAGGAGGGCAGCGCCGATTTCCTGGTGACACTGTGCAGAGAGATCGAGAAAGCCATGCCTTTCCTGT
TTAAGTCCGAGGTGATCCCCGAGGACAGACCCGTGCTGTGGATTCCTCACGGCTTCCTGCATAGACTGCC
TCTGCACGCCGCTATGAAGAGCGGAAACAATTCTAATATCGAGATCTTCTGGGAGCGGCACGCCAGCAGA
TATCTCCCTGCTTGGCACCTGTTCGATCCTGCCCCATACAGCCGCGAGGAAAGCTCCACCCTGCTGAAGA
ACTTCGAGGAGTACGACTTCCAGAACCTGGAAAACGGCGAAATCGAGGTCTACGCCCCCAGCAGCCCCAA
GAAGGTGAAGGAAGCCATCCGGGAAAACCCCGCTATTCTGCTGCTGCTGTGTCACGGCGAGGCCGACATG
ACAAACCCTTTCCGGAGCTGCCTGAAGCTGAAAAACAAAGATATGACCATCTTCGACCTGCTGACCGTGG
AAGATGTGAGGCTGTCTGGCAGCAGAATCCTTCTGGGAGCCTGCGAGTCTGACATGGTGCCACCTCTGGA
GTTCAGCGTGGACGAACACCTGAGCGTGTCCGGCGCTTTTCTCAGCCATAAGGCCGGAGAAATCGTCGCC
GGCCTGTGGACCGTGGACTCTGAGAAGGTTGACGAGTGCTACAGCTACCTGGTGGAAGAGAAGGACTTCC
TGAGAAACCTGCAGGAGTGGCAGATGGCCGAGACAGAGAACTTCAGAAGCGAGAATGATAGCTCCCTGTT
CTACAAGATCGCCCCATTTCGGATCATTGGCTTTCCTGCCGAATGAGATCCGAATTCGAGCTCGGCGCGC
CTGCAGGCCGACAAGCTTGCGGCCGCATAATGCTTAAGTCGAACAGAAAGTAATCGTATTGTACACGGCC
GCATAATCGAAATTAATACGACTCACTATAGGGGAATTGTGAGCGGATAACAATTCCCCATCTTAGTATA
TTAGTTAAGTATAAGAAGGAGATATACATATGGCAGATCTCAATTGGATATCGGCCGGCCACGCGATCGC
TGACGTCGGTACCCTCGAGTCTGGTAAAGAAACCGCTGCTGCGAAATTTGAACGCCAGCACATGGACTCG
TCTACTAGCGCAGCTTAATTAACCTAGGCTGCTGCCACCGCTGAGCAATAACTAGCATAACCCCTTGGGG
CCTCTAAACGGGTCTTGAGGGGTTTTTTGCTGAAACCTCAGGCATTTGAGAAGCACACGGTCACACTGCT
TCCGGTAGTCAATAAACCGGTAAACCAGCAATAGACATAAGCGGCTATTTAACGACCCTGCCCTGAACCG
ACGACCGGGTCATCGTGGCCGGATCTTGCGGCCCCTCGGCTTGAACGAATTGTTAGACATTATTTGCCGA
CTACCTTGGTGATCTCGCCTTTCACGTAGTGGACAAATTCTTCCAACTGATCTGCGCGCGAGGCCAAGCG
ATCTTCTTCTTGTCCAAGATAAGCCTGTCTAGCTTCAAGTATGACGGGCTGATACTGGGCCGGCAGGCGC
TCCATTGCCCAGTCGGCAGCGACATCCTTCGGCGCGATTTTGCCGGTTACTGCGCTGTACCAAATGCGGG
ACAACGTAAGCACTACATTTCGCTCATCGCCAGCCCAGTCGGGCGGCGAGTTCCATAGCGTTAAGGTTTC
ATTTAGCGCCTCAAATAGATCCTGTTCAGGAACCGGATCAAAGAGTTCCTCCGCCGCTGGACCTACCAAG
GCAACGCTATGTTCTCTTGCTTTTGTCAGCAAGATAGCCAGATCAATGTCGATCGTGGCTGGCTCGAAGA
TACCTGCAAGAATGTCATTGCGCTGCCATTCTCCAAATTGCAGTTCGCGCTTAGCTGGATAACGCCACGG
AATGATGTCGTCGTGCACAACAATGGTGACTTCTACAGCGCGGAGAATCTCGCTCTCTCCAGGGGAAGCC
GAAGTTTCCAAAAGGTCGTTGATCAAAGCTCGCCGCGTTGTTTCATCAAGCCTTACGGTCACCGTAACCA
GCAAATCAATATCACTGTGTGGCTTCAGGCCGCCATCCACTGCGGAGCCGTACAAATGTACGGCCAGCAA
CGTCGGTTCGAGATGGCGCTCGATGACGCCAACTACCTCTGATAGTTGAGTCGATACTTCGGCGATCACC
GCTTCCCTCATACTCTTCCTTTTTCAATATTATTGAAGCATTTATCAGGGTTATTGTCTCATGAGCGGAT
ACATATTTGAATGTATTTAGAAAAATAAACAAATAGCTAGCTCACTCGGTCGCTACGCTCCGGGCGTGAG
ACTGCGGCGGGCGCTGCGGACACATACAAAGTTACCCACAGATTCCGTGGATAAGCAGGGGACTAACATG
TGAGGCAAAACAGCAGGGCCGCGCCGGTGGCGTTTTTCCATAGGCTCCGCCCTCCTGCCAGAGTTCACAT
AAACAGACGCTTTTCCGGTGCATCTGTGGGAGCCGTGAGGCTCAACCATGAATCTGACAGTACGGGCGAA
ACCCGACAGGACTTAAAGATCCCCACCGTTTCCGGCGGGTCGCTCCCTCTTGCGCTCTCCTGTTCCGACC
CTGCCGTTTACCGGATACCTGTTCCGCCTTTCTCCCTTACGGGAAGTGTGGCGCTTTCTCATAGCTCACA
CACTGGTATCTCGGCTCGGTGTAGGTCGTTCGCTCCAAGCTGGGCTGTAAGCAAGAACTCCCCGTTCAGC
CCGACTGCTGCGCCTTATCCGGTAACTGTTCACTTGAGTCCAACCCGGAAAAGCACGGTAAAACGCCACT
GGCAGCAGCCATTGGTAACTGGGAGTTCGCAGAGGATTTGTTTAGCTAAACACGCGGTTGCTCTTGAAGT
GTGCGCCAAAGTCCGGCTACACTGGAAGGACAGATTTGGTTGCTGTGCTCTGCGAAAGCCAGTTACCACG
GTTAAGCAGTTCCCCAACTGACTTAACCTTCGATCAAACCACCTCCCCAGGTGGTTTTTTCGAAGGTTAA
GTCAGTTGGGGAACTGCTTAACCTTCGATCAAACCACCTCCCCAGGTGGTTTTTTCGTTTACAGGGCAAA
AGATTACGCGCAGAAAAAAAGGATCTCAAGAAGATCCTTTGATCTTTTCTACTGAACCGCTCTAGATTTC
AGTGCAATTTATCTCTTCAAATGTAGCACCTGAAGTCAGCCCCATACGATATAAGTTGTAATTCTCATGT
TAGTCATGCCCCGCGCCCACCGGAAGGAGCTGACTGGGTTGAAGGCTCTCAAGGGCATCGGTCGAGATCC
CGGTGCCTAATGAGTGAGCTAACTTACATTAATTGCGTTGCGCTCACTGCCCGCTTTCCAGTCGGGAAAC
CTGTCGTGCCAGCTGCATTAATGAATCGGCCAACGCGCGGGGAGAGGCGGTTTGCGTATTGGGCGCCAGG
GTGGTTTTTCTTTTCACCAGTGAGACGGGCAACAGCTGATTGCCCTTCACCGCCTGGCCCTGAGAGAGTT
GCAGCAAGCGGTCCACGCTGGTTTGCCCCAGCAGGCGAAAATCCTGTTTGATGGTGGTTAACGGCGGGAT
ATAACATGAGCTGTCTTCGGTATCGTCGTATCCCACTACCGAGATGTCCGCACCAACGCGCAGCCCGGAC
TCGGTAATGGCGCGCATTGCGCCCAGCGCCATCTGATCGTTGGCAACCAGCATCGCAGTGGGAACGATGC
CCTCATTCAGCATTTGCATGGTTTGTTGAAAACCGGACATGGCACTCCAGTCGCCTTCCCGTTCCGCTAT
CGGCTGAATTTGATTGCGAGTGAGATATTTATGCCAGCCAGCCAGACGCAGACGCGCCGAGACAGAACTT
AATGGGCCCGCTAACAGCGCGATTTGCTGGTGACCCAATGCGACCAGATGCTCCACGCCCAGTCGCGTAC
CGTCTTCATGGGAGAAAATAATACTGTTGATGGGTGTCTGGTCAGAGACATCAAGAAATAACGCCGGAAC
ATTAGTGCAGGCAGCTTCCACAGCAATGGCATCCTGGTCATCCAGCGGATAGTTAATGATCAGCCCACTG
ACGCGTTGCGCGAGAAGATTGTGCACCGCCGCTTTACAGGCTTCGACGCCGCTTCGTTCTACCATCGACA
CCACCACGCTGGCACCCAGTTGATCGGCGCGAGATTTAATCGCCGCGACAATTTGCGACGGCGCGTGCAG
GGCCAGACTGGAGGTGGCAACGCCAATCAGCAACGACTGTTTGCCCGCCAGTTGTTGTGCCACGCGGTTG
GGAATGTAATTCAGCTCCGCCATCGCCGCTTCCACTTTTTCCCGCGTTTTCGCAGAAACGTGGCTGGCCT
GGTTCACCACGCGGGAAACGGTCTGATAAGAGACACCGGCATACTCTGCGACATCGTATAACGTTACTGG
TTTCACATTCACCACCCTGAATTGACTCTCTTCCGGGCGCTATCATGCCATACCGCGAAAGGTTTTGCGC
CATTCGATGGTGTCCGGGATCTCGACGCTCTCCCTTATGCGACTCCTGCATTAGGAAATTAATACGACTC
ACTATA
Features (pLannotate 1.2.2; 17 found; start..end, strand, type, name):
      3..27      +  protein_bind   lac operator: The lac repressor binds to the lac operator to inhibit transcription in E. coli. This inhibition can be relieved by adding lactose or isopropyl-β-D-thiogalactopyranoside (IPTG). lac repressor encoded by lacI
     42..64      +  RBS            RBS: efficient ribosome binding site from bacteriophage T7 gene 10 (Olins and Rangwala, 1989)
   2464..2482    +  promoter       T7 promoter: promoter for bacteriophage T7 RNA polymerase
   2483..2507    +  protein_bind   lac operator: The lac repressor binds to the lac operator to inhibit transcription in E. coli. This inhibition can be relieved by adding lactose or isopropyl-β-D-thiogalactopyranoside (IPTG). lac repressor encoded by lacI
   2616..2657    +  CDS            S-Tag (fragment): affinity and epitope tag derived from pancreatic ribonuclease A
   2687..2704    +  CDS            SET1 (fragment): solubility-enhancement tag derived from T7 phage gene 10B
   2712..2759    +  terminator     T7 terminator: transcription terminator for bacteriophage T7 RNA polymerase
   2930..3721    -  CDS            SmR: aminoglycoside adenylyltransferase (Murphy, 1985); aadA; confers resistance to spectinomycin and streptomycin
   3722..3813    -  promoter       AmpR promoter: bla
   3861..4542    -  rep_origin     CloDF13 ori (fragment): Plasmids containing the CloDF13 (CDF) origin of replication can be propagated in E. coli cells that contain additional plasmids with compatible origins.
   4567..4664    -  rep_origin     CloDF13 ori (fragment): Plasmids containing the CloDF13 (CDF) origin of replication can be propagated in E. coli cells that contain additional plasmids with compatible origins.
   4761..4825    -  CDS            TcR (fragment): tetracycline efflux protein; tet; confers resistance to tetracycline
   4840..4861    -  protein_bind   CAP binding site: CAP binding activates transcription in the presence of cAMP. E. coli catabolite activator protein
   4874..5956    -  CDS            lacI: lac repressor; lacI; The lac repressor binds to the lac operator to inhibit transcription in E. coli. This inhibition can be relieved by adding lactose or isopropyl-β-D-thiogalactopyranoside (IPTG).
   5957..6034    -  promoter       lacI promoter: lacI
   6042..6077    -  CDS            TcR (fragment): tetracycline efflux protein; tet; confers resistance to tetracycline
   6080..2       +  promoter       T7 promoter (across the origin): promoter for bacteriophage T7 RNA polymerase
