[The description below was written by a language model from this plasmid's Addgene catalogue record and pLannotate feature annotations shown in this document.]
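Description:
pCDF_6xHIS_Csx29 is a bacterial expression plasmid built on a pCDF backbone for producing a six-histidine-tagged form of Csx29, the CRISPR-associated endopeptidase studied in the depositors' work on RNA-activated protein cleavage. It replicates in E. coli from the CloDF13 (CDF) origin, a low-copy replicon that is compatible with other common origins, so it can be co-maintained with additional plasmids. Selection is by spectinomycin through the aadA (SmR) aminoglycoside adenylyltransferase gene, which is driven here by an AmpR-type promoter.

The annotated layout resembles a Duet-style vector with two T7 promoter/lac operator units. The first, spanning the sequence origin, is followed by a T7 gene 10 ribosome binding site and then an unannotated stretch of roughly 2.4 kb. This stretch presumably holds the His-tagged Csx29 coding sequence, although the feature table does not label the tag or the gene, and the record does not state the source organism or whether the tag is N- or C-terminal. The second T7 promoter/lac operator lies downstream and leads into remnants of the second cloning site (a partial S-Tag annotation and a short tag-like fragment) before the T7 terminator; it appears to carry no insert. A lacI gene with its own promoter supplies lac repressor, keeping transcription off until IPTG is added in a host that expresses T7 RNA polymerase. The short TcR fragments and the CAP binding site flanking lacI are likely just backbone-derived sequence matches. The sequence record is labelled a partial NGS result, so the annotation may be incomplete. The stated use is purification of recombinant Csx29, for which the His tag would allow immobilised metal affinity capture.
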