Addgene plasmid #197613: pCDF_6xHIS_Csx29
Purpose: For protein purification of Csx29
Depositing lab: Feng Zhang. Depositing organization: Broad Institute. Publication: RNA-activated protein cleavage with a CRISPR-associated endopeptidase. Strecker J, Demircioglu FE, Li D, Faure G, Wilkinson ME, Gootenberg JS, Abudayyeh OO, Nishimasu H, Macrae RK, Zhang F. Science. 2022 Nov 25;378(6622):874-881. doi: 10.1126/science.add7450. Epub 2022 Nov 3. PubMed 36423276.
Backbone
  Vector backbone: pCDF
  Vector type: Bacterial Expression
Growth in bacteria
  Bacterial resistance: Spectinomycin, 50 μg/mL
  Growth temperature: 37°C
  Growth strain: DH5alpha
  Copy number: Low Copy
Gene/Insert
  Gene/Insert name: 6-HIS tagged Csx29
Terms and licenses: Academic/Nonprofit Terms; Industry Terms: Not Available to Industry
How to cite: pCDF_6xHIS_Csx29 was a gift from Feng Zhang (Addgene plasmid # 197613 ; http://n2t.net/addgene:197613 ; RRID:Addgene_197613)
